>Addgene plasmid #241419 | pCMV5-BCRn-CAGEn (Npu) | addgene full sequence | sequence record 485467 | Addgene NGS Result
GTAAAACGACGGCCAGTGCCAAGCTGATCTATACATTGAATCAATATTGGCAATTAGCCATATTAGTCAT
TGGTTATATAGCATAAATCAATATTGGCTATTGGCCATTGCATACGTTGTATCTATATCATAATATGTAC
ATTTATATTGGCTCATGTCCAATATGACCGCCATGTTGACATTGATTATTGACTAGTTATTAATAGTAAT
CAATTACGGGGTCATTAGTTCATAGCCCATATATGGAGTTCCGCGTTACATAACTTACGGTAAATGGCCC
GCCTGGCTGACCGCCCAACGACCCCCGCCCATTGACGTCAATAATGACGTATGTTCCCATAGTAACGCCA
ATAGGGACTTTCCATTGACGTCAATGGGTGGAGTATTTACGGTAAACTGCCCACTTGGCAGTACATCAAG
TGTATCATATGCCAAGTCCGCCCCCTATTGACGTCAATGACGGTAAATGGCCCGCCTGGCATTATGCCCA
GTACATGACCTTACGGGACTTTCCTACTTGGCAGTACATCTACGTATTAGTCATCGCTATTACCATGGTG
ATGCGGTTTTGGCAGTACACCAATGGGCGTGGATAGCGGTTTGACTCACGGGGATTTCCAAGTCTCCACC
CCATTGACGTCAATGGGAGTTTGTTTTGGCACCAAAATCAACGGGACTTTCCAAAATGTCGTAATAACCC
CGCCCCGTTGACGCAAATGGGCGGTAGGCGTGTACGGTGGGAGGTCTATATAAGCAGAGCTCGTTTAGTG
AACCGTCAGAATTCAGATCTGGTACCACGCGTATCGATAAGCTTGCATGCCTGCAGGTCGACTCTAGAAC
TAGTGGATCCGTTGTGATGGTGGACCCGGTGGGCTTCGCGGAGGCGTGGAAGGCGCAGTTCCCGGACTCA
GAGCCCCCGCGCATGGAGCTGCGCTCAGTGGGCGACATCGAGCAGGAGCTGGAGCGCTGCAAGGCCTCCA
TTCGGCGCCTGGAGCAGGAGGTGAACCAGGAGCGCTTCCGCATGATCTACCTGCAGACGTTGCTGGCCAA
GGAAAAGAAGAGCTATGACCGGCAGCGATGGGGCTTCCGGCGCGCGGCGCAGGCCCCCGACGGCGCCTCC
GAGCCCCGAGCGTCCGCGTCGCGCCCGCAGCCAGCGCCCGCCGACGGAGCCGACCCGCCGCCCGCCGAGG
AGCCCGAGGCCCGGCCCGACGGCGAGGGTTCTCCGGGTAAGGCCAGGCCCGGGACCGCCCGCAGGCCCGG
GGCAGCCGCGTCGGGGGAACGGGACGACCGGGGACCCCCCGCCAGCGTGGCGGCGCTCAGGTCCAACTTC
GAGCGGATACGCAAGGGCCATGGCCAGCCCGGGGCGGACGCCGAGAAGCCCTTCTACGTGAACGTCGAGT
TTCACCACGAGCGCGGCCTGGTGAAGGTCAACGACAAAGAGGTGTCGGACCGCATCAGCTCCCTGGGCAG
CCAGGCCATGCAGATGGAGCGCAAAAAGTCCCAGCACGGCGCGGGCTCGAGCGTGGGGGATGCATCCAGG
CCCCCTTACCGGGGACGCTCCTCGGAGAGCAGCTGCGGCGTCGACGGCGACTACGAGGACGCCGAGTTGA
ACCCCCGCTTCCTGAAGGACAACCTGATCGACGCCAATGGCGGTAGCAGGCCCCCTTGGCCGCCCCTGGA
GTACCAGCCCTACCAGAGCATCTACGTCGGGGGCATGATGGAAGGGGAGGGCAAGGGCCCGCTCCTGCGC
AGCCAGAGCACCTCTGAGCAGGAGAAGCGCCTTACCTGGCCCCGCAGGTCCTACTCCCCCCGGAGTTTTG
AGGATTGCGGAGGCGGCTATACCCCGGACTGCAGCTCCAATGAGAACCTCACCTCCAGCGAGGAGGACTT
CTCCTCTGGCCAGTCCAGCCGCGTGTCCCCAAGCCCCACCACCTACCGCATGTTCCGGGACAAAAGCCGC
TCTCCCTCGCAGAACTCGCAACAGTCCTTCGACAGCAGCAGTCCCCCCACGCCGCAGTGCCATAAGCGGC
ACCGGCACTGCCCGGTTGTCGTGTCCGAGGCCACCATCGTGGGCGTCCGCAAGACCGGGCAGATCTGGCC
CAACGATGGCGAGGGCGCCTTCCATGGAGACGCAGATGGCTCGTTCGGAACACCACCTGGATACGGCTGC
GCTGCAGACCGGGCAGAGGAGCAGCGCCGGCACCAAGATGGGCTGCCCTACATTGATGACTCGCCCTCCT
CATCGCCCCACCTCAGCAGCAAGGGCAGGGGCAGCCGGGATGCGCTGGTCTCGGGAGCCCTGGAGTCCAC
TAAAGCGAGTGAGCTGGACTTGGAAAAGGGCTTGGAGATGAGAAAATGGGTCCTGTCGGGAATCCTGGCT
AGCGAGGAGACTTACCTGAGCCACCTGGAGGCACTGCTGCTGCCCATGAAGCCTTTGAAAGCCGCTGCCA
CCACCTCTCAGCCGGTGCTGACGAGTCAGCAGATCGAGACCATCTTCTTCAAAGTGCCTGAGCTCTACGA
GATCCACAAGGAGTTCTATGATGGGCTCTTCCCCCGCGTGCAGCAGTGGAGCCACCAGCAGCGGGTGGGC
GACCTCTTCCAGAAGCTGGCCAGCCAGCTGGGTGTGTACCGGGCCTTCGTGGACAACTACGGAGTTGCCA
TGGAAATGGCTGAGAAGTGCTGTCAGGCCAATGCTCAGTTTGCAGAAATCTCCGAGAACCTGAGAGCCAG
AAGCAACAAAGATGCCAAGGATCCAACGACCAAGAACTCTCTGGAAACTCTGCTCTACAAGCCTGTGGAC
CGTGTGACGAGGAGCACGCTGGTCCTCCATGACTTGCTGAAGCACACTCCTGCCAGCCACCCTGACCACC
CCTTGCTGCAGGACGCCCTCCGCATCTCACAGAACTTCCTGTCCAGCATCAATGAGGAGATCACACCCCG
ACGGCAGTCCATGACGGTGAAGAAGGGAGAGCACCGGCAGCTGCTGAAGGACAGCTTCATGGTGGAGCTG
GTGGAGGGGGCCCGCAAGCTGCGCCACGTCTTCCTGTTCACCGACCTGCTTCTCTGCACCAAGCTCAAGA
AGCAGAGCGGAGGCAAAACGCAGCAGTATGACTGCAAATGGTACATTCCGCTCACGGATCTCAGCTTCCA
GATGGTGGATGAACTGGAGGCAGTGCCCAACATCCCCCTGGTGCCCGATGAGGAGCTGGACGCTTTGAAG
ATCAAGATCTCCCAGATCAAGAGTGACATCCAGAGAGAGAAGAGGGCGAACAAGGGCAGCAAGGCTACGG
AGAGGCTGAAGAAGAAGCTGTCGGAGCAGGAGTCACTGCTGCTGCTTATGTCTCCCAGCATGGCCTTCAG
GGTGCACAGCCGCAACGGCAAGAGTTACACGTTCCTGATCTCCTCTGACTATGAGCGTGCAGAGTGGAGG
GAGAACATCCGGGAGCAGCAGAAGAAGTGTTTCAGAAGCTTCTCCCTGACATCCGTGGAGCTGCAGATGC
TGACCAACTCGTGTGTGAAACTCCAGACTGTCCACAGCATTCCGCTGACCATCAATAAGGAAGATGATGA
GTCTCCGGGGCTCTATGGGTTTCTGAATGTCATCGTCCACTCAGCCACTGGATTTAAGCAGAGTTCAAAA
TGTTTAAGCTATGAAACGGAAATATTGACAGTAGAATATGGATTATTACCGATTGGTAAAATTGTAGAAA
AGCGCATCGAATGTACTGTTTATAGCGTTGATAATAATGGAAATATTTATACACAACCTGTAGCACAATG
GCACGATCGCGGAAAGCAAAAGGTGTTTGAGTATTGTTTGGAGGATGGTTCATTGATTCGGGCAACAAAA
GACCATAAGTTTATGACTGTTGATGGACAAATGTTGCCAATTAAGGAAATATTTCGTCGTAAGTTGGATT
TGATGCGGGTTGATAATTTGCCGAATGGAAGCGGAGGAGAAAATCTATACTTCCAAGGTGAGAACCTGTA
TTTTCAGGGCGGGAGTGGTGGGATCGAAATAGCCACAGAAAAATATTTAGGCGAACAAAATGTCTATGAC
ATTGGAGTTGAGCGCGACCATAATTTTGCACTCAAAAATGGCGGCTATTTTCAGGGCATCGAAATAGCCA
CAGAAAAATATTTAGGCGAACAAAATGTCTATGACATTGGAGTTGAGCGCGACCATAATTTTGCACTCAA
AAATGGCAACAGCGCCGGCGGAGTGCAGGTGGAAACCATCTCCCCAGGAGACGGGCGCACCTTCCCCAAG
CGCGGCCAGACCTGCGTGGTGCACTACACCGGGATGCTTGAAGATGGAAAGAAATTTGATTCCTCCCGGG
ACAGAAACAAGCCCTTTAAGTTTATGCTAGGCAAGCAGGAGGTGATCCGAGGCTGGGAAGAAGGGGTTGC
CCAGATGAGTGTGGGTCAGAGAGCCAAACTGACTATATCTCCAGATTATGCCTATGGTGCCACTGGGCAC
CCAGGCATCATCCCACCACATGCCACTCTCGTCTTCGATGTGGAGCTTCTAAAACTGGAAGAACAGAAAC
TGATTAGTGAGGAAGATGGAGGAAGTGGAGGTAGTGCGGCCGCTCCAATTGCCGGATCCAAGGCTAGCCC
GAAAAAGAAACGCAAAGTTGGGCGCGGTTCTGGTTCAGCTGCTGCCAAGAAGAAGAAGTTGGACTCAGGG
TCAGGTTCTTCAGGTCCTGCTGCCAAGAGGGTCAAGTTGGACGCCTAGAGGATCCCGGGTGGCATCCCTG
TGACCCCTCCCCAGTGCCTCTCCTGGCCCTGGAAGTTGCCACTCCAGTGCCCACCAGCCTTGTCCTAATA
AAATTAAGTTGCATCATTTTGTCTGACTAGGTGTCCTTCTATAATATTATGGGGTGGAGGGGGGTGGTAT
GGAGCAAGGGGCAAGTTGGGAAGACAACCTGTAGGGCCTGCGGGGTCTATTGGGAACCAAGCTGGAGTGC
AGTGGCACAATCTTGGCTCACTGCAATCTCCGCCTCCTGGGTTCAAGCGATTCTCCTGCCTCAGCCTCCC
GAGTTGTTGGGATTCCAGGCATGCATGACCAGGCTCAGCTAATTTTTGTTTTTTTGGTAGAGACGGGGTT
TCACCATATTGGCCAGGCTGGTCTCCAACTCCTAATCTCAGGTGATCTACCCACCTTGGCCTCCCAAATT
GCTGGGATTACAGGCGTGAACCACTGCTCCCTTCCCTGTCCTTCTGATTTTAAAATAACTATACCAGCAG
GAGGACGTCCAGACACAGCATAGGCTACCTGGCCATGCCCAACCGGTGGGACATTTGAGTTGCTTGCTTG
GCACTGTCCTCTCATGCGTTGGGTCCACTCAGTAGATGCCTGTTGAATTGGGTACGCGGCCAGCTTGGCT
GTGGAATGTGTGTCAGTTAGGGTGTGGAAAGTCCCCAGGCTCCCCAGCAGGCAGAAGTATGCAAAGCATG
CATCTCAATTAGTCAGCAACCAGGTGTGGAAAGTCCCCAGGCTCCCCAGCAGGCAGAAGTATGCAAAGCA
TGCATCTCAATTAGTCAGCAACCATAGTCCCGCCCCTAACTCCGCCCATCCCGCCCCTAACTCCGCCCAG
TTCCGCCCATTCTCCGCCCCATGGCTGACTAATTTTTTTTATTTATGCAGAGGCCGAGGCCGCCTCGGCC
TCTGAGCTATTCCAGAAGTAGTGAGGAGGCTTTTTTGGAGGCCTAGGCTTTTGCAAAAAGCTCCTCGAGG
AACTGAAAAACCAGAAAGTTAATTCCCTATAGTGAGTCGTATTAAATTCGTAATCATGTCATAGCTGTTT
CCTGTGTGAAATTGTTATCCGCTCACAATTCCACACAACATACGAGCCGGAAGCATAAAGTGTAAAGCCT
GGGGTGCCTAATGAGTGAGCTAACTCACATTAATTGCGTTGCGCTCACTGCCCGCTTTCCAGTCGGGAAA
CCTGTCGTGCCAGCTGCATTAATGAATCGGCCAACGCGCGGGGAGAGGCGGTTTGCGTATTGGGCGCTCT
TCCGCTTCCTCGCTCACTGACTCGCTGCGCTCGGTCGTTCGGCTGCGGCGAGCGGTATCAGCTCACTCAA
AGGCGGTAATACGGTTATCCACAGAATCAGGGGATAACGCAGGAAAGAACATGTGAGCAAAAGGCCAGCA
AAAGGCCAGGAACCGTAAAAAGGCCGCGTTGCTGGCGTTTTTCCATAGGCTCCGCCCCCCTGACGAGCAT
CACAAAAATCGACGCTCAAGTCAGAGGTGGCGAAACCCGACAGGACTATAAAGATACCAGGCGTTTCCCC
CTGGAAGCTCCCTCGTGCGCTCTCCTGTTCCGACCCTGCCGCTTACCGGATACCTGTCCGCCTTTCTCCC
TTCGGGAAGCGTGGCGCTTTCTCATAGCTCACGCTGTAGGTATCTCAGTTCGGTGTAGGTCGTTCGCTCC
AAGCTGGGCTGTGTGCACGAACCCCCCGTTCAGCCCGACCGCTGCGCCTTATCCGGTAACTATCGTCTTG
AGTCCAACCCGGTAAGACACGACTTATCGCCACTGGCAGCAGCCACTGGTAACAGGATTAGCAGAGCGAG
GTATGTAGGCGGTGCTACAGAGTTCTTGAAGTGGTGGCCTAACTACGGCTACACTAGAAGAACAGTATTT
GGTATCTGCGCTCTGCTGAAGCCAGTTACCTTCGGAAAAAGAGTTGGTAGCTCTTGATCCGGCAAACAAA
CCACCGCTGGTAGCGGTGGTTTTTTTGTTTGCAAGCAGCAGATTACGCGCAGAAAAAAAGGATCTCAAGA
AGATCCTTTGATCTTTTCTACGGGGTCTGACGCTCAGTGGAACGAAAACTCACGTTAAGGGATTTTGGTC
ATGAGATTATCAAAAAGGATCTTCACCTAGATCCTTTTAAATTAAAAATGAAGTTTTAAATCAATCTAAA
GTATATATGAGTAAACTTGGTCTGACAGTTACCAATGCTTAATCAGTGAGGCACCTATCTCAGCGATCTG
TCTATTTCGTTCATCCATAGTTGCCTGACTCCCCGTCGTGTAGATAACTACGATACGGGAGGGCTTACCA
TCTGGCCCCAGTGCTGCAATGATACCGCGAGACCCACGCTCACCGGCTCCAGATTTATCAGCAATAAACC
AGCCAGCCGGAAGGGCCGAGCGCAGAAGTGGTCCTGCAACTTTATCCGCCTCCATCCAGTCTATTAATTG
TTGCCGGGAAGCTAGAGTAAGTAGTTCGCCAGTTAATAGTTTGCGCAACGTTGTTGCCATTGCTACAGGC
ATCGTGGTGTCACGCTCGTCGTTTGGTATGGCTTCATTCAGCTCCGGTTCCCAACGATCAAGGCGAGTTA
CATGATCCCCCATGTTGTGCAAAAAAGCGGTTAGCTCCTTCGGTCCTCCGATCGTTGTCAGAAGTAAGTT
GGCCGCAGTGTTATCACTCATGGTTATGGCAGCACTGCATAATTCTCTTACTGTCATGCCATCCGTAAGA
TGCTTTTCTGTGACTGGTGAGTACTCAACCAAGTCATTCTGAGAATAGTGTATGCGGCGACCGAGTTGCT
CTTGCCCGGCGTCAATACGGGATAATACCGCGCCACATAGCAGAACTTTAAAAGTGCTCATCATTGGAAA
ACGTTCTTCGGGGCGAAAACTCTCAAGGATCTTACCGCTGTTGAGATCCAGTTCGATGTAACCCACTCGT
GCACCCAACTGATCTTCAGCATCTTTTACTTTCACCAGCGTTTCTGGGTGAGCAAAAACAGGAAGGCAAA
ATGCCGCAAAAAAGGGAATAAGGGCGACACGGAAATGTTGAATACTCATACTCTTCCTTTTTCAATATTA
TTGAAGCATTTATCAGGGTTATTGTCTCATGAGCGGATACATATTTGAATGTATTTAGAAAAATAAACAA
ATAGGGGTTCCGCGCACATTTCCCCGAAAAGTGCCACCTG
[124 nt withheld, positions 7951-8074]
C
[91 nt withheld, positions 8076-8166]
A
[49 nt withheld, positions 8168-8216]
CCTTTGACGTTGGAGTCCACGTTCTTT
[37 nt withheld, positions 8244-8280]
ACCCTATCTCGGTCTATTCTTTTGATTTATAAGGGATTTTGCCGATTTCGGCCTATTGGTTAAAAAATGA
GCTGATTTAACAAAAATTTAACGCGAATTTTAACAAAATATTAACGCTTACAATTTCCATTCGCCATTCA
GGCTGCGCAACTGTTGGGAAGGGCGATCGGTGCGGGCCTCTTCGCTATTACGCCAGCTGGCGAAAGGGGG
ATGTGCTGCAAGGCGATTAAGTTGGGTAACGCCAGGGTTTTCCCAGTCACGACGTT
Features (pLannotate 1.2.2; 19 found; start..end, strand, type, name):
    178..557     +  enhancer       CMV enhancer: human cytomegalovirus immediate early enhancer
    559..758     +  promoter       CMV promoter: human cytomegalovirus (CMV) immediate early promoter
    809..838     -  misc_feature   MCS (fragment): pUC18/19 multiple cloning site
    857..3637    +  CDS            BCR (fragment): BCR_HUMAN - Also known as BCR1, D22S11. Experimental evidence at protein level: Swiss-Prot protein existence level 1. Protein with a unique structure having two opposing regulatory activities toward small GTP-binding proteins. The C-terminus is a GTPase-activating protein (GAP) domain which stimulates GTP hydrolysis by RAC1, RAC2 and CDC42. Accelerates the intrinsic rate of GTP hydrolysis of RAC1 or CDC42, leading to down-regulation of the active GTP-bound form (PubMed:7479768, PubMed:1903516, PubMed:17116687). The central Dbl homology (DH) domain functions as guanine nucleotide exchange facto
   3983..4000    +  CDS            TEV site (fragment): tobacco etch virus (TEV) protease recognition and cleavage site
   4220..4540    +  CDS            DmrB: F36V mutant of FK506-binding protein FKBP12 binds synthetic ligands that do not bind wild-type FKBP
   4706..4732    +  CDS            c-myc NLS: nuclear localization signal of human c-Myc proto-oncogene (Dang and Lee, 1988)
   4747..5369    +  polyA_signal   hGH poly(A) signal: human growth hormone polyadenylation signal
   5398..5727    +  promoter       SV40 promoter: SV40 enhancer and early promoter
   5766..5784    -  promoter       T7 promoter: promoter for bacteriophage T7 RNA polymerase
   5822..5838    -  protein_bind   lac operator: The lac repressor binds to the lac operator to inhibit transcription in E. coli. This inhibition can be relieved by adding lactose or isopropyl-β-D-thiogalactopyranoside (IPTG). lac repressor encoded by lacI
   5846..5876    -  promoter       lac promoter: promoter for the E. coli lac operon
   5891..5912    -  protein_bind   CAP binding site: CAP binding activates transcription in the presence of cAMP. E. coli catabolite activator protein
   5925..6017    -  CDS            lacI (fragment): lac repressor; lacI; The lac repressor binds to the lac operator to inhibit transcription in E. coli. This inhibition can be relieved by adding lactose or isopropyl-β-D-thiogalactopyranoside (IPTG).
   6200..6788    -  rep_origin     ori: high-copy-number ColE1/pMB1/pBR322/pUC origin of replication
   6959..7819    -  CDS            AmpR: β-lactamase; bla; confers resistance to ampicillin, carbenicillin, and related antibiotics
   7820..7924    -  promoter       AmpR promoter: bla
   7951..8379    +  rep_origin     f1 ori (sequence partly withheld): f1 bacteriophage origin of replication; arrow indicates direction of (+) strand synthesis
   8410..18      -  CDS            lacZα (fragment) (across the origin): LacZα fragment of β-galactosidase; lacZ fragment
