[The description below was written by a language model from this plasmid's Addgene catalogue record and pLannotate feature annotations shown in this document.]
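Description:
pCMV5-BCRn-CAGEn (Npu) is a mammalian expression plasmid built on the pCMV5 backbone. It encodes the N-terminal half of a split-intein system designed to assemble the BCR-ABL fusion oncoprotein by proximity-triggered protein trans-splicing. In bacteria it is maintained as a high-copy plasmid through a ColE1/pUC-type origin and selected with ampicillin via the β-lactamase gene. An f1 origin and remnants of lac/lacZα and T7 promoter sequences are also present as backbone features. No mammalian selection marker is annotated. An SV40 enhancer/early promoter region lies downstream of the expression cassette.

The cassette is driven by the human CMV immediate-early enhancer and promoter and terminated by the human growth hormone polyadenylation signal. The open reading frame begins with human BCR residues 1–928, fused at its C-terminal end to an engineered, "caged" version of the NpuN split-intein fragment. This is followed by an FKBP* domain, which the feature table identifies as the F36V mutant of FKBP12 (DmrB) that binds synthetic ligands not recognised by the wild-type protein. Several nuclear localization signals follow (SV40, nucleoplasmin and c-Myc, of which only the c-Myc NLS is annotated), and the record lists a C-terminal Myc tag. A partial TEV protease site is also detected between the BCR and FKBP regions.

The caging is meant to keep the intein fragment inactive until the FKBP domain is brought close to a complementary C-terminal partner. That partner is presumably an ABL-bearing construct and is not described in this record. Splicing then ligates BCR to its partner and excises the intein-FKBP-NLS portion. The depositors used the plasmid for time-resolved generation of BCR-ABL in cells to study phases of downstream signaling.
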