Addgene plasmid #241419: pCMV5-BCRn-CAGEn (Npu)
Purpose: Proximity-triggered Protein Trans-Splicing to generate the splice product BCR-ABL, Figure 3, Extended Figure 6-7 in Nature Chemical Biology 20.10 (2024): 1353-1360.
Depositing lab: Thomas Muir. Depositing organization: Princeton University. Publication: Distinct phases of cellular signaling revealed by time-resolved protein synthesis. Lee G, Muir TW. Nat Chem Biol. 2024 Oct;20(10):1353-1360. doi: 10.1038/s41589-024-01677-3. Epub 2024 Jul 8. PubMed 38977789.
Backbone
  Vector backbone: pCMV5
  Backbone size w/o insert (bp): 4664
  Vector type: Mammalian Expression
Growth in bacteria
  Bacterial resistance: Ampicillin, 100 μg/mL
  Growth temperature: 37°C
  Growth strain: DH5alpha
  Copy number: High Copy
Gene/Insert
  Gene/Insert name: BCRn-CAGEn (Npu)
  Species: H. sapiens (human), Synthetic
  Insert size (bp): 3882
  Entrez Gene: BCR (a.k.a. ALL, BCR1, CML, D22S11, D22S662, PHL)
  Promoter: CMV
  Tag / fusion protein: Myc (C terminal on insert)
  Cloning method: Gibson Cloning
  Sequencing primers: 5′ CMV-F; 3′ hGH-PA-R
Terms and licenses: Academic/Nonprofit Terms; Industry Terms: Not Available to Industry
Depositor comments: Engineered NpuN intein (Caged NpuN) fused to the 3'-end of BCR (1-928 aa). FKBP* domain and various NLS sequences (SV40, Nucleoplasmin, c-Myc) fused to the 3'-end of Caged NpuN.
How to cite: pCMV5-BCRn-CAGEn (Npu) was a gift from Thomas Muir (Addgene plasmid # 241419 ; http://n2t.net/addgene:241419 ; RRID:Addgene_241419)
